>Addgene plasmid #59836 | pJK_proB_amiE | depositor full sequence | sequence record 95362 | pJK_proB_amiE sequence 4605 bps
TGGCGAATGGG
[124 nt withheld, positions 12-135]
C
[91 nt withheld, positions 137-227]
A
[49 nt withheld, positions 229-277]
CCTTTGACGTTGGAGTCCACGTTCTTT
[37 nt withheld, positions 305-341]
ACCCTATCTCGGTCTATTCTTTTGATTTATAAGGGATTTTGCCGATTTCGGCCTATTGGTTAAAAAATGA
GCTGATTTAACAAAAATTTAACGCGAATTTTAACAAAATATTAACGTTTACAATTTCAGGTGGCACTTTT
CGGGGAAATGTGCGCGGAACCCCTATTTGTTTATTTTTCTAAATACATTCAAATATGTATCCGCTCATGA
ATTAATTCTTACCAATGCTTAATCAGTGAGGCACCTATCTCAGCGATCTGTCTATTTCGTTCATCCATAG
TTGCCTGACTCCCCGTCGTGTAGATAACTACGATACGGGAGGGCTTACCATCTGGCCCCAGTGCTGCAAT
GATACCGCGAGACCCACGCTCACCGGCTCCAGATTTATCAGCAATAAACCAGCCAGCCGGAAGGGCCGAG
CGCAGAAGTGGTCCTGCAACTTTATCCGCCTCCATCCAGTCTATTAATTGTTGCCGGGAAGCTAGAGTAA
GTAGTTCGCCAGTTAATAGTTTGCGCAACGTTGTTGCCATTGCTGCAGGCATCGTGGTGTCACGCTCGTC
GTTTGGTATGGCTTCATTCAGCTCCGGTTCCCAACGATCAAGGCGAGTTACATGATCCCCCATGTTGTGC
AAAAAAGCGGTTAGCTCCTTCGGTCCTCCGATCGTTGTCAGAAGTAAGTTGGCCGCAGTGTTATCACTCA
TGGTTATGGCAGCACTGCATAATTCTCTTACTGTCATGCCATCCGTAAGATGCTTTTCTGTGACTGGTGA
GTACTCAACCAAGTCATTCTGAGAATAGTGTATGCGGCGACCGAGTTGCTCTTGCCCGGCGTCAATACGG
GATAATACCGCGCCACATAGCAGAACTTTAAAAGTGCTCATCATTGGAAAACGTTCTTCGGGGCGAAAAC
TCTCAAGGATCTTACCGCTGTTGAGATCCAGTTCGATGTAACCCACTCGTGCACCCAACTGATCTTCAGC
ATCTTTTACTTTCACCAGCGTTTCTGGGTGAGCAAAAACAGGAAGGCAAAATGCCGCAAAAAAGGGAATA
AGGGCGACACGGAAATGTTGAATACTCATAACACCCCTTGTATTACTGTTTATGTAAGCAGACAGTTTTA
TTGTTCATGACCAAAATCCCTTAACGTGAGTTTTCGTTCCACTGAGCGTCAGACCCCGTAGAAAAGATCA
AAGGATCTTCTTGAGATCCTTTTTTTCTGCGCGTAATCTGCTGCTTGCAAACAAAAAAACCACCGCTACC
AGCGGTGGTTTGTTTGCCGGATCAAGAGCTACCAACTCTTTTTCCGAAGGTAACTGGCTTCAGCAGAGCG
CAGATACCAAATACTGTCCTTCTAGTGTAGCCGTAGTTAGGCCACCACTTCAAGAACTCTGTAGCACCGC
CTACATACCTCGCTCTGCTAATCCTGTTACCAGTGGCTGCTGCCAGTGGCGATAAGTCGTGTCTTACCGG
GTTGGACTCAAGACGATAGTTACCGGATAAGGCGCAGCGGTCGGGCTGAACGGGGGGTTCGTGCACACAG
CCCAGCTTGGAGCGAACGACCTACACCGAACTGAGATACCTACAGCGTGAGCTATGAGAAAGCGCCACGC
TTCCCGAAGGGAGAAAGGCGGACAGGTATCCGGTAAGCGGCAGGGTCGGAACAGGAGAGCGCACGAGGGA
GCTTCCAGGGGGAAACGCCTGGTATCTTTATAGTCCTGTCGGGTTTCGCCACCTCTGACTTGAGCGTCGA
TTTTTGTGATGCTCGTCAGGGGGGCGGAGCCTATGGAAAAACGCCAGCAACGCGGCCTTTTTACGGTTCC
TGGCCTTTTGCTGGCCTTTTGCTCACATGTTCTTTCCTGCGTTATCCCCTGATTCTGTGGATAACCGTAT
TACCGCCTTTGAGTGAGCTGATACCGCTCGCCGCAGCCGAACGACCGAGCGCAGCGAGTCAGTGAGCGAG
GAAGCGGAAGAGCGCCTGATGCGGTATTTTCTCCTTACGCATCTGTGCGGTATTTCACACCGCATATATG
GTGCACTCTCAGTACAATCTGCTCTGATGCCGCATAGTTAAGCCAGTATACACTCCGCTATCGCTACGTG
ACTGGGTCATGGCTGCGCCCCGACACCCGCCAACACCCGCTGACGCGCCCTGACGGGCTTGTCTGCTCCC
GGCATCCGCTTACAGACAAGCTGTGACCGTCTCCGGGAGCTGCATGTGTCAGAGGTTTTCACCGTCATCA
CCGAAACGCGCGAGGCAGCTGCGGTAAAGCTCATCAGCGTGGTCGTGAAGCGATTCACAGATGTCTGCCT
GTTCATCCGCGTCCAGCTCGTTGAGTTTCTCCAGAAGCGTTAATGTCTGGCTTCTGATAAAGCGGGCCAT
GTTAAGGGCGGTTTTTTCCTGTTTGGTCACTGATGCCTCCGTGTAAGGGGGATTTCTGTTCATGGGGGTA
ATGATACCGATGAAACGAGAGAGGATGCTCACGATACGGGTTACTGATGATGAACATGCCCGGTTACTGG
AACGTTGTGAGGGTAAACAACTGGCGGTATGGATGCGGCGGGACCAGAGAAAAATCACTCAGGGTCAATG
CCAGCGCTTCGTTAATACAGATGTAGGTGTTCCACAGGGTAGCCAGCAGCATCCTGCGATGCAGATCCGG
AACATAATGGTGCAGGGCGCTGACTTCCGCGTTTCCAGACTTTACGAAACACGGAAACCGAAGACCATTC
ATGTTGTTGCTCAGGTCGCAGACGTTTTGCAGCAGCAGTCGCTTCACGTTCGCTCGCGTATCGGTGATTC
ATTCTGCTAACCAGTAAGGCAACCCCGCCAGCCTAGCCGGGTCCTCAACGACAGGAGCACGATCATGCGC
ACCCGTGGGGCCGCCATGCCGGCCACAGCTAACACCACGTCGTCCCTATCTGCTGCCCTAGGTCTATGAG
TGGTTGCTGGATAACTTTACGGGCATGCATAAGGCTCGTAATATATATTCAGGGAGACCACAACGGTTTC
CCTCTACAAATAATTTTGTTTAACTTTCTAGAAATAATTTTGTTTAACTTTAAGAAGGAGATATACATAT
GAGACATGGCGATATTAGCTCGTCAAATGATACCGTAGGCGTAGCCGTGGTGAATTACAAGATGCCGCGT
TTACATACTGCTGCTGAAGTCCTGGATAATGCCCGCAAAATTGCGGAAATGATCGTTGGTATGAAGCAAG
GTCTGCCGGGCATGGATCTGGTTGTGTTTCCTGAATATTCTTTACAGGGTATTATGTACGACCCTGCTGA
AATGATGGAAACAGCCGTGGCGATTCCAGGCGAAGAAACGGAAATCTTTAGCCGTGCTTGTAGAAAAGCA
AATGTTTGGGGTGTGTTCTCCCTGACCGGCGAACGTCATGAAGAACACCCTAGAAAGGCACCATACAACA
CTCTGGTCTTGATCGATAACAACGGTGAAATCGTACAAAAGTACAGAAAGATCATCCCATGGTGTCCGAT
TGAAGGCTGGTATCCAGGTGGCCAGACATACGTCTCTGAAGGTCCGAAAGGCATGAAGATCTCATTAATT
ATCTGCGATGACGGTAATTATCCGGAAATTTGGAGAGATTGTGCCATGAAGGGTGCGGAATTGATCGTTC
GCTGCCAAGGCTATATGTACCCTGCTAAAGACCAACAAGTTATGATGGCTAAGGCAATGGCCTGGGCGAA
TAACTGTTATGTCGCTGTAGCAAACGCTGCAGGTTTTGATGGCGTTTATAGCTACTTCGGTCATAGTGCC
ATTATCGGTTTTGACGGCCGTACTCTGGGTGAATGCGGCGAAGAAGAAATGGGCATTCAATACGCGCAGT
TGTCTCTGTCACAAATCCGCGATGCCCGTGCGAATGACCAAAGTCAGAACCATTTGTTTAAAATCTTGCA
CAGAGGTTACTCCGGTTTGCAGGCTTCGGGCGATGGCGACCGTGGTCTGGCAGAATGCCCATTTGAATTC
TACCGTACCTGGGTTACTGATGCTGAAAAGGCAAGAGAAAACGTGGAACGCCTGACTCGCTCCACAACAG
GTGTCGCCCAATGCCCAGTAGGTCGTCTGCCGTATGAAGGCCTCGAGCACCACCACCACCACCACTGAGA
TCCGGCTGCTAACAAAGCCCGAAAGGAAGCTGAGTTGGCTGCTGCCACCGCTGAGCAATAACTAGCATAA
CCCCTTGGGGCCTCTAAACGGGTCTTGAGGGGTTTTTTGCTGAAAGGAGGAACTATATCCGGAT
Features (pLannotate 1.2.2; 12 found; start..end, strand, type, name):
     12..467     +  rep_origin     f1 ori (sequence partly withheld): f1 bacteriophage origin of replication; arrow indicates direction of (+) strand synthesis
    494..551     +  promoter       AmpR promoter (fragment): bla
    560..1420    -  CDS            AmpR: β-lactamase; bla; confers resistance to ampicillin, carbenicillin, and related antibiotics
   1542..2130    +  rep_origin     ori: high-copy-number ColE1/pMB1/pBR322/pUC origin of replication
   2316..2458    -  misc_feature   bom: basis of mobility region from pBR322
   2560..2751    -  CDS            rop: Rop protein, which maintains plasmids at low copy number; rop
   2768..3148    +  CDS            YPB1_ECOLX: Protein predicted: Swiss-Prot protein existence level 4. From Escherichia coli.
   3390..3412    +  RBS            RBS: efficient ribosome binding site from bacteriophage T7 gene 10 (Olins and Rangwala, 1989)
   3420..4448    +  CDS            amiE: AMIE_PSEAE - Experimental evidence at protein level: Swiss-Prot protein existence level 1. Also exhibits in vitro acyl transferase activity, transferring the acyl moiety of short-chain amides to hydroxylamine to form hydroxamates. From Pseudomonas aeruginosa (strain ATCC 15692 / DSM 22644 / CIP 104116 / JCM 14847 / LMG 12228 / 1C / PRS 101 / PAO1).
   4449..4466    +  CDS            9xHis (fragment): 9xHis affinity tag
   4476..4525    +  CDS            SET1 (fragment): solubility-enhancement tag derived from T7 phage gene 10B
   4533..4580    +  terminator     T7 terminator: transcription terminator for bacteriophage T7 RNA polymerase
