[The description below was written by a language model from this plasmid's Addgene catalogue record and pLannotate feature annotations shown in this document.]
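Description:
pJK_proB_amiE is a 4,605 bp bacterial expression plasmid built on a heavily modified pET-29b(+) backbone and designed for constitutive, inducer-free expression of an aliphatic amidase in E. coli. According to the record, the lacI gene, lac operator and T7 promoter of the parent vector were removed when the constitutive proB promoter was cloned between the BglI and XbaI sites. The original kanamycin resistance gene was also replaced with the β-lactamase (AmpR) gene from pET-22b, so the plasmid is selected with ampicillin. Replication relies on a ColE1/pMB1-type origin, and the annotation also shows the pBR322-derived bom region and the rop gene. The catalogue lists the plasmid as high copy even though Rop normally lowers copy number. An f1 phage origin is also present, which permits single-stranded DNA production.

The payload is amiE (PA3366) from Pseudomonas aeruginosa PAO1, an aliphatic amidase that also shows acyl transferase activity toward short-chain amides in vitro. The coding sequence sits just downstream of the strong phage T7 gene 10 ribosome binding site. It is fused in frame to a C-terminal 6xHis tag supplied by the backbone, which the automated annotation labels as a fragment of a 9xHis tag, and this allows affinity purification or detection. The T7 terminator from the parent vector follows the cassette. The proB promoter itself is not annotated in the feature table but would lie in the unannotated region upstream of the RBS. A short "SET1" fragment and a predicted E. coli ORF are probably incidental matches to backbone sequence. The associated study concerns the relationship between promoter strength, gene expression and growth rate, which suggests that this construct provided one defined constitutive expression level of AmiE.
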