Addgene plasmid #59836: pJK_proB_amiE
Purpose: Constitutively expresses AmiE with proB promoter
Depositing lab: Timothy Whitehead. Depositing organization: Michigan State University. Publication: The Interrelationship between Promoter Strength, Gene Expression, and Growth Rate. Bienick MS, Young KW, Klesmith JR, Detwiler EE, Tomek KJ, Whitehead TA. PLoS One. 2014 Oct 6;9(10):e109105. doi: 10.1371/journal.pone.0109105. eCollection 2014. PubMed 25286161.
Backbone
  Vector backbone: pET-29b(+)
  Backbone manufacturer: Novagen
  Backbone size w/o insert (bp): 3582
  Total vector size (bp): 4605
  Modifications to backbone: Deletion of lacI, lacO, and T7 promoter by cloning proB in-between BglI and XbaI. Removal of the kanamycin resistance gene and insertion of the beta-lactamase (AmpR) gene from pET-22b.
  Vector type: Bacterial Expression
Growth in bacteria
  Bacterial resistance: Ampicillin, 100 μg/mL
  Growth temperature: 37°C
  Growth strain: XL1 Blue
  Copy number: High Copy
Gene/Insert
  Gene/Insert name: ALIPHATIC AMIDASE (alt name: amiE)
  Insert size (bp): 1024
  Entrez Gene: amiE (a.k.a. PA3366)
  Promoter: proB
  Tag / fusion protein: 6x-His (C terminal on backbone)
  Cloning method: Restriction Enzyme; 5′ cloning site BglI (not destroyed); 3′ cloning site XbaI (not destroyed)
  Sequencing primers: 5′ GGTGATTCATTCTGCTAA; 3′ T7 Term
Terms and licenses: Academic/Nonprofit Terms; Industry Terms: Not Available to Industry
How to cite: pJK_proB_amiE was a gift from Timothy Whitehead (Addgene plasmid # 59836 ; http://n2t.net/addgene:59836 ; RRID:Addgene_59836)
