>Addgene plasmid #59836 | pJK_proB_amiE | addgene partial sequence | sequence record 99149 | pJFRC-F 5'-ATAATGGTGCAGGGCGCTGAC-3'
TTCATGTTGTTGCTCAGGTCGCAGACGTTTTGCAGCAGCAGTCGCTTCACGTTCGCTCGCGTATCGGTGA
TTCATTCTGCTAACCAGTAAGGCAACCCCGCCAGCCTAGCCGGGTCCTCAACGACAGGAGCACGATCATG
CGCACCCGTGGGGCCGCCATGCCGGCCACAGCTAACACCACGTCGTCCCTATCTGCTGCCCTAGGTCTAT
GAGTGGTTGCTGGATAACTTTACGGGCATGCATAAGGCTCGTAATATATATTCAGGGAGACCACAACGGT
TTCCCTCTACAAATAATTTTGTTTAACTTTCTAGAAATAATTTTGTTTAACTTTAAGAAGGAGATATACA
TATGAGACATGGCGATATTAGCTCGTCAAATGATACCGTAGGCGTAGCCGTGGTGAATTACAAGATGCCG
CGTTTACATACTGCTGCTGAAGTCCTGGATAATGCCCGCAAAATTGCGGAAATGATCGTTGGTATGAAGC
AAGGTCTGCCGGGCATGGATCTGGTTGTGTTTCCTGAATATTCTTTACAGGGTATTATGTACGACCCTGC
TGAAATGATGGAAACAGCCGTGGCGATTCCAGGCGAAGAAACGGAAATCTTTAGCCGTGCTTGTAGAAAA
GCAAATGTTTGGGGTGTGTTCTCCCTGACCGGCGAACGTCATGAAGAACACCCTAGAAAGGCACCATACA
ACACTCTGGTCTTGATCGATAACAACGGTGAAATCGTACAAAAGTACAGAAAGATCATCCCATGGTGTCC
GATTGAAGGCTGGTATCCAGGTGGCCAGACATACGTCTCTGAAGGTCCGAAAGGCATGAAGATCTCATTA
ATTATCTGCGATGACGGTAATTATCCGG
