>Addgene plasmid #59836 | pJK_proB_amiE | addgene partial sequence | sequence record 99154 | T7term 5'-GCTAGTTATTGCTCAGCGG-3'
GCAGCCGGATCTCAGTGGTGGTGGTGGTGGTGCTCGAGGCCTTCATACGGCAGACGACCTACTGGGCATT
GGGCGACACCTGTTGTGGAGCGAGTCAGGCGTTCCACGTTTTCTCTTGCCTTTTCAGCATCAGTAACCCA
GGTACGGTAGAATTCAAATGGGCATTCTGCCAGACCACGGTCGCCATCGCCCGAAGCCTGCAAACCGGAG
TAACCTCTGTGCAAGATTTTAAACAAATGGTTCTGACTTTGGTCATTCGCACGGGCATCGCGGATTTGTG
ACAGAGACAACTGCGCGTATTGAATGCCCATTTCTTCTTCGCCGCATTCACCCAGAGTACGGCCGTCAAA
ACCGATAATGGCACTATGACCGAAGTAGCTATAAACGCCATCAAAACCTGCAGCGTTTGCTACAGCGACA
TAACAGTTATTCGCCCAGGCCATTGCCTTAGCCATCATAACTTGTTGGTCTTTAGCAGGGTACATATAGC
CTTGGCAGCGAACGATCAATTCCGCACCCTTCATGGCACAATCTCTCCAAATTTCCGGATAATTACCGTC
ATCGCAGATAATTAATGAGATCTTCATGCCTTTCGGACCTTCAGAGACGTATGTCTGGCCACCTGGATAC
CAGCCTTCAATCGGACACCATGGGATGATCTTTCTGTACTTTTGTACGATTTCACCGTTGTTATCGATCA
AGACCAGAGTGTTGTATGGTGCCTTTCTAGGGTGTTCTTCATGACGTTCGCCGGTCAGGGAGAACACACC
CCAAACATTTGCTTTTCTACAAGCACGGCTAAAGATTTCCGTTTCTTCGCCTGGAATCGCCACGGCTGTT
TCCATCATTTCAGCAGGGTCGTACATAATACCCTGTAAAG
